>Addgene plasmid #29379 | pTH372-SUP45-K60A | addgene partial sequence | sequence record 34710 | 29379 with ySUP45-R 5'-aaaacgaagcgcagattgac
GGCAGATCGACAGTAAATTTATGTAAAACAGTTCTCGTATTACCGGACACAGAACCAAACAAAGTACCTT
GACCGTCCATGACTATAAAACCGAACTTGTCGTCAGCTTGAAGCAATTCCGAAAGAACTTCTGTATGAAA
TTTGTTATCACACAAATATAAGGATGTGTTGATAGGTTTGTAAGGTTCGATGTCAAAAGTGACCTTTTTT
TCTTTACCATCTTCAGTGATGATATCACCACAATATAAAACTAAACCGTTCTTGGGCAAAGTATTATATA
GCTTCAACTTTTGTTGGGTGGAAGTGATAGCAGATAAAACGGAAAGACGATTAACCCTAGATGCAATATT
CGAGGCAGTACCATATTCATCTGTTAACATTTTTTGGTACAGTGGAATTTGACCCTTAGGAGGAATAACT
AAGGAAATCATAGAAGTACCATTACCTCTAGCTTTTTCTAAAGATTGGACCAACTTCTTGACCTTCCAGA
TCTCAATATTTTTTTCAACCTCGTTATCCATTATTGAAGTATTTCCTTTGTCTATTTCTGTAGTCTTAAT
AAGGAGACAAGCCGAAATGAATTAAGAAATAAAGGTGTCGTTAAGGCCACACCAACAGTATATCAGTTAA
AAATACAGTGATGTATTTCATTGATTTGACGCTTAGCACTGGATTTCTGAAAAAATTTTTCATTCAGGGT
CAACGGAATAATCCGGGTAATAAAGACGGCGCTATCAAACGGTATTACTGAAAAATGTACAAATGATGAG
AGAGCAAGTGACTTAAGTATTCTTCGTACATGCGGTAGCGACAGATTGTAGTTTATGATCTGGTTATAAT
ACCATGTAT
