>Addgene plasmid #29379 | pTH372-SUP45-K60A | addgene partial sequence | sequence record 34711 | 29379 with M13R
CCTCACTAAAGGGAACAAAAGCTGGTACCGGGCCCCCCCTCGAGGTCGACGGTATCGATAAGCTTATCGA
TACCGTCGAGGCTTTTGAAGAGAAACTCTCCTTTCACTGTATTTTCTACGTAATATACACGGTCCTCTAA
ACCCACTATGTACTTTCAACAAAGGAATTAGCTCAATATAGAGCAAAAGGTTTACCAAGTATATATTATA
TTGTACAAAAAATTAAAAGCGAATTTAATTTAAATCTGGCATCTAGTGATTAAATTCTTTTTGATTCGAT
TTTTTTCTCCCCCTTTTATTTATTTAAATGAAATCATAGTCGGATCCTTCATCTTCGTCATAATATTCAT
CCTCAGATTCATCAACTAGTTGTTCAAAATTAACTTTGTAACGCAGCATGGCACCAATACCACCAAAACC
TGTGACAAATTGGGCACCTTCTGAAGATTTGTCTGTGATGAATTCCAAGGTAGCACCGAAGTTTTTGTAG
TTAGCTGCTAGCCATTCAATTAAAGGTTCTTCGGAGACAACGTCCATTTCTTGGCCGGTAGCTTTGTCAA
TAGCAAACGACTTGTCCTTGGCTTCTGGTTCAGCGAATTTTATAACCTCATTATCCTCGGCATCTTTAAA
TGTATATCTGATAGTTTCCAAATTTTCGAAAACAATTAATTTTTCGACTGCACCTAAATCCAATGCCTTT
AAAGTATCATCTATACCATAACAGAATTTACCAGTGTCCTGGGAAATTTCGTCAAAATATGCCTCCAATA
ATTTCTTTTCTTGAACATACTTGACATTGGCCAACGCTTCGGCAGAAAGTTCGATAGCCTGGTTGAAACC
GTTTTCACCACCATAAGAAACATCCACGATGGAAATAACCTTACATGCTAGTCTTGGATCGAATAATTCA
GATTTAGCCAAATCGGTCTTAAAGTCAGCAGAACCAGCTAAAATTAAACCCTTAACATTGACTTTGTCAT
TAGTAATAAAATT
