[The description below was written by a language model from this plasmid's Addgene catalogue record.]
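Description:
pTH372-SUP45-K60A is a yeast expression plasmid built on pRS315, a yeast–E. coli shuttle vector of the centromeric pRS series. It is selected in Saccharomyces cerevisiae through the LEU2 auxotrophic marker, which complements leucine auxotrophy in leu2 strains, and in E. coli through ampicillin resistance. The record lists it as low copy. No feature table accompanies the entry, so the positions of individual backbone elements such as the replication origins are not documented here.

The insert is a roughly 3 kb genomic fragment of the S. cerevisiae SUP45 gene, which encodes the eukaryotic translation termination factor eRF1 (release factor 1), cloned between XbaI and HindIII sites that were both preserved. The fragment carries a K60A substitution in the coding sequence, together with 1432 bp of native sequence upstream of the start codon and 241 bp downstream of the stop codon. No heterologous promoter or terminator is listed, so expression presumably depends on the gene's own flanking regulatory sequences, which, combined with a low-copy backbone, should give expression close to the endogenous level rather than overexpression. No epitope tags or reporters are recorded.

The associated publication examines decoding accuracy in eRF1 mutants and how it correlates with pleiotropic quantitative traits in yeast. This plasmid fits that work as a means of supplying a defined eRF1 point mutant in yeast, so that the effect of K60A on stop codon recognition, termination fidelity and related growth phenotypes can be assessed.
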