Addgene plasmid #29379: pTH372-SUP45-K60A
Depositing lab: Tobias von der Haar. Depositing organization: London and South East University Group (LASE). Publication: Decoding accuracy in eRF1 mutants and its correlation with pleiotropic quantitative traits in yeast. Merritt GH, Naemi WR, Mugnier P, Webb HM, Tuite MF, von der Haar T. Nucleic Acids Res. 2010 Sep . 38(16):5479-92. 10.1093/nar/gkq338 PubMed 20444877.
Backbone
  Vector backbone: pRS315
  Backbone size w/o insert (bp): 5976
  Vector type: Yeast Expression
  Selectable markers: LEU2
Growth in bacteria
  Bacterial resistance: Ampicillin, 100 μg/mL
  Growth temperature: 37°C
  Growth strain: DH5alpha
  Copy number: Low Copy
Gene/Insert
  Gene/Insert name: SUP45 gene encoding translation release factor 1 from S. cerevisiae (alt name: eRF1)
  Species: S. cerevisiae (budding yeast)
  Insert size (bp): 2984
  Mutation: K60A mutant gene including genomic sequence 1432 bp upstream of AUG and 241 bp downstream of stop codon.
  GenBank ID: NM_001178491
  Entrez Gene: SUP45 (a.k.a. YBR143C, SAL4, SUP1, SUP47)
  Cloning method: Restriction Enzyme; 5′ cloning site XbaI (not destroyed); 3′ cloning site HindIII (not destroyed)
  Sequencing primers: 5′ n/a
Terms and licenses: Academic/Nonprofit Terms; Industry Terms: Not Available to Industry
How to cite: pTH372-SUP45-K60A was a gift from Tobias von der Haar (Addgene plasmid # 29379 ; http://n2t.net/addgene:29379 ; RRID:Addgene_29379)
